LOCUS       pEB1-GFPmut2 4391 bp DNA circular UNA 25-OCT-2017
DEFINITION  pEB1 plasmid with GFPmut2.
ACCESSION   urn.local...3a-87y487g
VERSION     urn.local...3a-87y487g
KEYWORDS    .
SOURCE
  ORGANISM  .
FEATURES             Location/Qualifiers
     promoter        1..144
                     /created_by="User"
                     /modified_by="User"
                     /label="proC promoter"
     motif           63..68
                     /created_by="User"
                     /modified_by="User"
                     /label="-35 Box"
     motif           86..91
                     /created_by="User"
                     /label="-10 Box"
     motif           98
                     /created_by="User"
                     /label="TransStart"
     misc_feature    145..170
                     /created_by="User"
                     /modified_by="User"
                     /label="UArbs"
     CDS             171..887
                     /created_by="User"
                     /modified_by="User"
                     /label="GFPmut2 (avGFP nt)"
     motif           363..365
                     /created_by="User"
                     /label="S65A"
     motif           372..374
                     /created_by="User"
                     /label="V68L"
     motif           384..386
                     /created_by="User"
                     /label="S72A"
     misc_feature    446..451
                     /Recognition_pattern="T^GTACA"
                     /annotation_group="TGTACA"
                     /label="BsrGI"
                     /note="Geneious type: restriction site"
     misc_feature    657..662
                     /Recognition_pattern="GTT^AAC"
                     /annotation_group="GTTAAC"
                     /label="HpaI"
                     /note="Geneious type: restriction site"
     misc_feature    657..662
                     /Recognition_pattern="GTY^RAC"
                     /annotation_group="GTYRAC"
                     /label="HincII"
                     /note="Geneious type: restriction site"
     motif           786..788
                     /created_by="User"
                     /label="A206K"
     terminator      919..1017
                     /modified_by="User"
                     /label="rrnB T1 terminator"
     rep_origin      complement(1148..3248)
                     /modified_by="User"
                     /label="Origin of Rep. from pUA66"
     primer_bind     complement(1444..1467)
                     /Sequence="AAAGGGAAAACTGTCCATATGCAC"
                     /Hairpin_Tm="39.7"
                     /Tm="59.8"
                     /Self_Dimer_Tm="None" /%GC="41.7"
                     /created_by="primer3"
                     /label="T1_from_mSC101_R02"
     CDS             complement(1549..2499)
                     /label="RepA"
     terminator      complement(3260..3355)
                     /modified_by="User"
                     /label="λ T0 terminator"
     CDS             complement(3386..4180)
                     /modified_by="User"
                     /label="KmR"
     promoter        complement(4269..4317)
                     /created_by="User"
                     /label="KmR Promoter"
     primer_bind     4273..4293
                     /Sequence="AGGGCTTCCCAACCTTACCAG"
                     /Hairpin_Tm="48.5"
                     /Tm="61.7"
                     /Self_Dimer_Tm="4.5" /%GC="57.1"
                     /modified_by="User"
                     /label="pZSeq2_Kan"
     primer_bind     4364..4383
                     /Sequence="GCGTATCACGAGGCCCTTTC"
                     /Hairpin_Tm="46.1"
                     /Tm="61.2"
                     /Self_Dimer_Tm="None" /%GC="60.0"
                     /modified_by="User"
                     /label="pZ_seq_fwr"
ORIGIN
        1 cacagctaac accacgtcgt ccctatctgc tgccctaggt ctatgagtgg ttgctggata
       61 actttacggg catgcataag gctcgtatga tatattcagg gagaccacaa cggtttccct
      121 ctacaaataa ttttgtttaa cttttctaga tttaagaagg agatatacat atgagtaaag
      181 gagaagaact tttcactgga gttgtcccaa ttcttgttga attagatggt gatgttaatg
      241 ggcacaaatt ttctgtcagt ggagagggtg aaggtgatgc aacatacgga aaacttaccc
      301 ttaaatttat ttgcactact ggaaaactac ctgttccatg gccaacactt gtcactactt
      361 tcgcgtatgg tcttcaatgc tttgcgagat acccagatca tatgaaacag catgactttt
      421 tcaagagtgc catgcccgaa ggttatgtac aggaaagaac tatatttttc aaagatgacg
      481 ggaactacaa gacacgtgct gaagtcaagt ttgaaggtga tacccttgtt aatagaatcg
      541 agttaaaagg tattgatttt aaagaagatg gaaacattct tggacacaaa ttggaataca
      601 actataactc acacaatgta tacatcatgg cagacaaaca aaagaatgga atcaaagtta
      661 acttcaaaat tagacacaac attgaagatg gaagcgttca actagcagac cattatcaac
      721 aaaatactcc aattggcgat ggccctgtcc ttttaccaga caaccattac ctgtccacac
      781 aatctaagct ttcgaaagat cccaacgaaa agagagacca catggtcctt cttgagtttg
      841 taacagctgc tgggattaca catggcatgg atgaactata caaataaatg tccagacctg
      901 caggcatgca agctctagag gcatcaaata aaacgaaagg ctcagtcgaa agactgggcc
      961 tttcgtttta tctgttgttt gtcggtgaac gctctcctga gtaggacaaa tccgccgccc
     1021 tagacctagg gtacgggttt tgctgcccgc aaacgggctg ttctggtgtt gctagtttgt
     1081 tatcagaatc gcagatccgg cttcagccgg tttgccggct gaaagcgcta tttcttccag
     1141 aattgccatg attttttccc cacgggaggc gtcactggct cccgtgttgt cggcagcttt
     1201 gattcgataa gcagcatcgc ctgtttcagg ctgtctatgt gtgactgttg agctgtaaca
     1261 agttgtctca ggtgttcaat ttcatgttct agttgctttg ttttactggt ttcacctgtt
     1321 ctattaggtg ttacatgctg ttcatctgtt acattgtcga tctgttcatg gtgaacagct
     1381 ttgaatgcac caaaaactcg taaaagctct gatgtatcta tcttttttac accgttttca
     1441 tctgtgcata tggacagttt tccctttgat atgtaacggt gaacagttgt tctacttttg
     1501 tttgttagtc ttgatgcttc actgatagat acaagagcca taagaacctc agatccttcc
     1561 gtatttagcc agtatgttct ctagtgtggt tcgttgtttt tgcgtgagcc atgagaacga
     1621 accattgaga tcatacttac tttgcatgtc actcaaaaat tttgcctcaa aactggtgag
     1681 ctgaattttt gcagttaaag catcgtgtag tgtttttctt agtccgttat gtaggtagga
     1741 atctgatgta atggttgttg gtattttgtc accattcatt tttatctggt tgttctcaag
     1801 ttcggttacg agatccattt gtctatctag ttcaacttgg aaaatcaacg tatcagtcgg
     1861 gcggcctcgc ttatcaacca ccaatttcat attgctgtaa gtgtttaaat ctttacttat
     1921 tggtttcaaa acccattggt taagcctttt aaactcatgg tagttatttt caagcattaa
     1981 catgaactta aattcatcaa ggctaatctc tatatttgcc ttgtgagttt tcttttgtgt
     2041 tagttctttt aataaccact cataaatcct catagagtat ttgttttcaa aagacttaac
     2101 atgttccaga ttatatttta tgaatttttt taactggaaa agataaggca atatctcttc
     2161 actaaaaact aattctaatt tttcgcttga gaacttggca tagtttgtcc actggaaaat
     2221 ctcaaagcct ttaaccaaag gattcctgat ttccacagtt ctcgtcatca gctctctggt
     2281 tgctttagct aatacaccat aagcattttc cctactgatg ttcatcatct gagcgtattg
     2341 gttataagtg aacgataccg tccgttcttt ccttgtaggg ttttcaatcg tggggttgag
     2401 tagtgccaca cagcataaaa ttagcttggt ttcatgctcc gttaagtcat agcgactaat
     2461 cgctagttca tttgctttga aaacaactaa ttcagacata catctcaatt ggtctaggtg
     2521 attttaatca ctataccaat tgagatgggc tagtcaatga taattactag tccttttcct
     2581 ttgagttgtg ggtatctgta aattctgcta gacctttgct ggaaaacttg taaattctgc
     2641 tagaccctct gtaaattccg ctagaccttt gtgtgttttt tttgtttata ttcaagtggt
     2701 tataatttat agaataaaga aagaataaaa aaagataaaa agaatagatc ccagccctgt
     2761 gtataactca ctactttagt cagttccgca gtattacaaa aggatgtcgc aaacgctgtt
     2821 tgctcctcta caaaacagac cttaaaaccc taaaggctta agtagcaccc tcgcaagctc
     2881 gggcaaatcg ctgaatattc cttttgtctc cgaccatcag gcacctgagt cgctgtcttt
     2941 ttcgtgacat tcagttcgct gcgctcacgg ctctggcagt gaatgggggt aaatggcact
     3001 acaggcgcct tttatggatt catgcaagga aactacccat aatacaagaa aagcccgtca
     3061 cgggcttctc agggcgtttt atggcgggtc tgctatgtgg tgctatctga ctttttgctg
     3121 ttcagcagtt cctgccctct gattttccag tctgaccact tcggattatc ccgtgacagg
     3181 tcattcagac tggctaatgc acccagtaag gcagcggtat catcaacagg cttacccgtc
     3241 ttactgtccc tagtgcttgg attctcacca ataaaaaacg cccggcggca accgagcgtt
     3301 ctgaacaaat ccagatggag ttctgaggtc attactggat ctatcaacag gagtccaagc
     3361 gagctctcga accccagagt cccgctcaga agaactcgtc aagaaggcga tagaaggcga
     3421 tgcgctgcga atcgggagcg gcgataccgt aaagcacgag gaagcggtca gcccattcgc
     3481 cgccaagctc ttcagcaata tcacgggtag ccaacgctat gtcctgatag cggtccgcca
     3541 cacccagccg gccacagtcg atgaatccag aaaagcggcc attttccacc atgatattcg
     3601 gcaagcaggc atcgccatgg gtcacgacga gatcctcgcc gtcgggcatg cgcgccttga
     3661 gcctggcgaa cagttcggct ggcgcgagcc cctgatgctc ttcgtccaga tcatcctgat
     3721 cgacaagacc ggcttccatc cgagtacgtg ctcgctcgat gcgatgtttc gcttggtggt
     3781 cgaatgggca ggtagccgga tcaagcgtat gcagccgccg cattgcatca gccatgatgg
     3841 atactttctc ggcaggagca aggtgaaatc acaggagatc atgccccggc acttcgccca
     3901 atagcagcca gtcccttccc gtttcagtga caacgtcgag cacagatgcg caaggaacgc
     3961 ccgtcgtggc cagccacgat agccgcgctg cctcgtcccg cagttcattc agggcaccgg
     4021 acaggtcggt cttgacaaaa agaaccgggc gcccctgcgc tgacagccgg aacacggcgg
     4081 catcagagca gccgattgtc tgttgtgccc agtcatagcc gaatagcctc tccacccaag
     4141 cggccggaga acctgcgtgc aatccatctt gttcaatcat gcgaaacgat cctcatcctg
     4201 tctcttgatc agatcttgat cccctgcgcc atcagatcct tggcggcaag aaagccatcc
     4261 agtttacttt gcagggcttc ccaaccttac cagagggcgc cccagctggc aattccgacg
     4321 tctaagaaac cattattatc atgacattaa cctataaaaa taggcgtatc acgaggccct
     4381 ttcgtcttca c
//
