>Addgene plasmid #103980 | pEB1-mGFPmut2 | addgene full sequence | sequence record 200315 | Addgene NGS Result
CCTATAAAAATAGGCGTATCACGAGGCCCTTTCGTCTTCACCACAGCTAACACCACGTCGTCCCTATCTG
CTGCCCTAGGTCTATGAGTGGTTGCTGGATAACTTTACGGGCATGCATAAGGCTCGTATGATATATTCAG
GGAGACCACAACGGTTTCCCTCTACAAATAATTTTGTTTAACTTTTCTAGATTTAAGAAGGAGATATACA
TATGAGTAAAGGAGAAGAACTTTTCACTGGAGTTGTCCCAATTCTTGTTGAATTAGATGGTGATGTTAAT
GGGCACAAATTTTCTGTCAGTGGAGAGGGTGAAGGTGATGCAACATACGGAAAACTTACCCTTAAATTTA
TTTGCACTACTGGAAAACTACCTGTTCCATGGCCAACACTTGTCACTACTTTCGCGTATGGTCTTCAATG
CTTTGCGAGATACCCAGATCATATGAAACAGCATGACTTTTTCAAGAGTGCCATGCCCGAAGGTTATGTA
CAGGAAAGAACTATATTTTTCAAAGATGACGGGAACTACAAGACACGTGCTGAAGTCAAGTTTGAAGGTG
ATACCCTTGTTAATAGAATCGAGTTAAAAGGTATTGATTTTAAAGAAGATGGAAACATTCTTGGACACAA
ATTGGAATACAACTATAACTCACACAATGTATACATCATGGCAGACAAACAAAAGAATGGAATCAAAGTT
AACTTCAAAATTAGACACAACATTGAAGATGGAAGCGTTCAACTAGCAGACCATTATCAACAAAATACTC
CAATTGGCGATGGCCCTGTCCTTTTACCAGACAACCATTACCTGTCCACACAATCTAAGCTTTCGAAAGA
TCCCAACGAAAAGAGAGACCACATGGTCCTTCTTGAGTTTGTAACAGCTGCTGGGATTACACATGGCATG
GATGAACTATACAAATAAATGTCCAGACCTGCAGGCATGCAAGCTCTAGAGGCATCAAATAAAACGAAAG
GCTCAGTCGAAAGACTGGGCCTTTCGTTTTATCTGTTGTTTGTCGGTGAACGCTCTCCTGAGTAGGACAA
ATCCGCCGCCCTAGACCTAGGGTACGGGTTTTGCTGCCCGCAAACGGGCTGTTCTGGTGTTGCTAGTTTG
TTATCAGAATCGCAGATCCGGCTTCAGCCGGTTTGCCGGCTGAAAGCGCTATTTCTTCCAGAATTGCCAT
GATTTTTTCCCCACGGGAGGCGTCACTGGCTCCCGTGTTGTCGGCAGCTTTGATTCGATAAGCAGCATCG
CCTGTTTCAGGCTGTCTATGTGTGACTGTTGAGCTGTAACAAGTTGTCTCAGGTGTTCAATTTCATGTTC
TAGTTGCTTTGTTTTACTGGTTTCACCTGTTCTATTAGGTGTTACATGCTGTTCATCTGTTACATTGTCG
ATCTGTTCATGGTGAACAGCTTTGAATGCACCAAAAACTCGTAAAAGCTCTGATGTATCTATCTTTTTTA
CACCGTTTTCATCTGTGCATATGGACAGTTTTCCCTTTGATATGTAACGGTGAACAGTTGTTCTACTTTT
GTTTGTTAGTCTTGATGCTTCACTGATAGATACAAGAGCCATAAGAACCTCAGATCCTTCCGTATTTAGC
CAGTATGTTCTCTAGTGTGGTTCGTTGTTTTTGCGTGAGCCATGAGAACGAACCATTGAGATCATACTTA
CTTTGCATGTCACTCAAAAATTTTGCCTCAAAACTGGTGAGCTGAATTTTTGCAGTTAAAGCATCGTGTA
GTGTTTTTCTTAGTCCGTTATGTAGGTAGGAATCTGATGTAATGGTTGTTGGTATTTTGTCACCATTCAT
TTTTATCTGGTTGTTCTCAAGTTCGGTTACGAGATCCATTTGTCTATCTAGTTCAACTTGGAAAATCAAC
GTATCAGTCGGGCGGCCTCGCTTATCAACCACCAATTTCATATTGCTGTAAGTGTTTAAATCTTTACTTA
TTGGTTTCAAAACCCATTGGTTAAGCCTTTTAAACTCATGGTAGTTATTTTCAAGCATTAACATGAACTT
AAATTCATCAAGGCTAATCTCTATATTTGCCTTGTGAGTTTTCTTTTGTGTTAGTTCTTTTAATAACCAC
TCATAAATCCTCATAGAGTATTTGTTTTCAAAAGACTTAACATGTTCCAGATTATATTTTATGAATTTTT
TTAACTGGAAAAGATAAGGCAATATCTCTTCACTAAAAACTAATTCTAATTTTTCGCTTGAGAACTTGGC
ATAGTTTGTCCACTGGAAAATCTCAAAGCCTTTAACCAAAGGATTCCTGATTTCCACAGTTCTCGTCATC
AGCTCTCTGGTTGCTTTAGCTAATACACCATAAGCATTTTCCCTACTGATGTTCATCATCTGAGCGTATT
GGTTATAAGTGAACGATACCGTCCGTTCTTTCCTTGTAGGGTTTTCAATCGTGGGGTTGAGTAGTGCCAC
ACAGCATAAAATTAGCTTGGTTTCATGCTCCGTTAAGTCATAGCGACTAATCGCTAGTTCATTTGCTTTG
AAAACAACTAATTCAGACATACATCTCAATTGGTCTAGGTGATTTTAATCACTATACCAATTGAGATGGG
CTAGTCAATGATAATTACTAGTCCTTTTCCTTTGAGTTGTGGGTATCTGTAAATTCTGCTAGACCTTTGC
TGGAAAACTTGTAAATTCTGCTAGACCCTCTGTAAATTCCGCTAGACCTTTGTGTGTTTTTTTTGTTTAT
ATTCAAGTGGTTATAATTTATAGAATAAAGAAAGAATAAAAAAAGATAAAAAGAATAGATCCCAGCCCTG
TGTATAACTCACTACTTTAGTCAGTTCCGCAGTATTACAAAAGGATGTCGCAAACGCTGTTTGCTCCTCT
ACAAAACAGACCTTAAAACCCTAAAGGCTTAAGTAGCACCCTCGCAAGCTCGGGCAAATCGCTGAATATT
CCTTTTGTCTCCGACCATCAGGCACCTGAGTCGCTGTCTTTTTCGTGACATTCAGTTCGCTGCGCTCACG
GCTCTGGCAGTGAATGGGGGTAAATGGCACTACAGGCGCCTTTTATGGATTCATGCAAGGAAACTACCCA
TAATACAAGAAAAGCCCGTCACGGGCTTCTCAGGGCGTTTTATGGCGGGTCTGCTATGTGGTGCTATCTG
ACTTTTTGCTGTTCAGCAGTTCCTGCCCTCTGATTTTCCAGTCTGACCACTTCGGATTATCCCGTGACAG
GTCATTCAGACTGGCTAATGCACCCAGTAAGGCAGCGGTATCATCAACAGGCTTACCCGTCTTACTGTCC
CTAGTGCTTGGATTCTCACCAATAAAAAACGCCCGGCGGCAACCGAGCGTTCTGAACAAATCCAGATGGA
GTTCTGAGGTCATTACTGGATCTATCAACAGGAGTCCAAGCGAGCTCTCGAACCCCAGAGTCCCGCTCAG
AAGAACTCGTCAAGAAGGCGATAGAAGGCGATGCGCTGCGAATCGGGAGCGGCGATACCGTAAAGCACGA
GGAAGCGGTCAGCCCATTCGCCGCCAAGCTCTTCAGCAATATCACGGGTAGCCAACGCTATGTCCTGATA
GCGGTCCGCCACACCCAGCCGGCCACAGTCGATGAATCCAGAAAAGCGGCCATTTTCCACCATGATATTC
GGCAAGCAGGCATCGCCATGGGTCACGACGAGATCCTCGCCGTCGGGCATGCGCGCCTTGAGCCTGGCGA
ACAGTTCGGCTGGCGCGAGCCCCTGATGCTCTTCGTCCAGATCATCCTGATCGACAAGACCGGCTTCCAT
CCGAGTACGTGCTCGCTCGATGCGATGTTTCGCTTGGTGGTCGAATGGGCAGGTAGCCGGATCAAGCGTA
TGCAGCCGCCGCATTGCATCAGCCATGATGGATACTTTCTCGGCAGGAGCAAGGTGAGATGACAGGAGAT
CCTGCCCCGGCACTTCGCCCAATAGCAGCCAGTCCCTTCCCGCTTCAGTGACAACGTCGAGCACAGCTGC
GCAAGGAACGCCCGTCGTGGCCAGCCACGATAGCCGCGCTGCCTCGTCCTGCAGTTCATTCAGGGCACCG
GACAGGTCGGTCTTGACAAAAAGAACCGGGCGCCCCTGCGCTGACAGCCGGAACACGGCGGCATCAGAGC
AGCCGATTGTCTGTTGTGCCCAGTCATAGCCGAATAGCCTCTCCACCCAAGCGGCCGGAGAACCTGCGTG
CAATCCATCTTGTTCAATCATGCGAAACGATCCTCATCCTGTCTCTTGATCAGATCTTGATCCCCTGCGC
CATCAGATCCTTGGCGGCAAGAAAGCCATCCAGTTTACTTTGCAGGGCTTCCCAACCTTACCAGAGGGCG
CCCCAGCTGGCAATTCCGACGTCTAAGAAACCATTATTATCATGACATTAA
Features (pLannotate 1.2.2; 8 found; start..end, strand, type, name):
    212..925     +  CDS            GFPmut2: GFPmut2 is a basic (constitutively fluorescent) green fluorescent protein published in 1996, derived from Aequorea victoria. It is reported to be a very rapidly-maturing weak dimer.
    936..955     +  misc_feature   MCS (fragment): pUC18/19 multiple cloning site
    966..1052    +  terminator     rrnB T1 terminator: Escherichia coli rrnB; transcription terminator T1 from the E. coli rrnB gene
   1590..2540    -  CDS            Rep101: RepA protein needed for replication with the pSC101 origin; rep101
   2588..2810    -  rep_origin     pSC101 ori: low-copy replication origin that requires the Rep101 protein
   3302..3396    -  terminator     lambda t0 terminator: transcription terminator from phage lambda
   3430..4221    -  CDS            neo: KKA2_KLEPN - Also known as kan, nptII. Experimental evidence at protein level: Swiss-Prot protein existence level 1. Resistance to kanamycin, neomycin, paromomycin, ribostamycin, butirosin and gentamicin B. From Klebsiella pneumoniae.
   4253..4372    -  CDS            tnpA (fragment): TN5P_ECOLX - Also known as tnp. Experimental evidence at protein level: Swiss-Prot protein existence level 1. Mediates transposition of transposon Tn5 by a 'cut and paste' mechanism. First, the monomeric transposase binds the 19 bp inverted DNA repeats flanking the transposon. Then, dimerization of the DNA- bound transposase creates a synaptic DNA complex. After nicking of the first DNA strand, excision of the transposon proceeds through a series of intermediates. The transposase then mediates the insertion of the transposon at a new site by strand transfer. The activity of the wild- type tran
