[The description below was written by a language model from this plasmid's Addgene catalogue record, the feature table of its GenBank file and pLannotate feature annotations shown in this document.]
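Description:
pEB1-mGFPmut2 is a low-copy bacterial expression plasmid of 4,391 bp for constitutive production of the monomeric green fluorescent protein mGFPmut2 in Escherichia coli. Its pEB1 backbone derives from pUA66, with the original insert replaced by the fluorescent protein of interest and a constitutive proC promoter added. Replication depends on the pSC101 origin together with its RepA (Rep101) initiator protein, which keeps copy number low. Selection is by kanamycin, through a neo/KmR gene driven by its own promoter and followed by a phage lambda t0 terminator. The short transposase fragment flagged by automated annotation next to this marker is probably residual Tn5 sequence overlapping the annotated KmR promoter region rather than a functional element.

The expression cassette consists of the proC promoter (with annotated -35 and -10 boxes and a transcription start), a ribosome binding site labelled UArbs, the 717 bp mGFPmut2 coding sequence, and the rrnB T1 terminator. The protein carries S65A, V68L and S72A, which define GFPmut2, plus A206K, the substitution commonly used to reduce the weak dimerisation of Aequorea GFP variants. According to the depositor, the gene keeps the original wild-type GFP nucleotide sequence except at the mutated codons. The held GenBank file is titled GFPmut2 but does annotate A206K, and its coordinates are offset by about 40 bp from those of the sequenced record. No fusion tags are recorded.

The plasmid belongs to a collection of fluorescent proteins expressed from a common vector, built for a systematic comparison of maturation times in living cells. It serves as a standardised, steady, low-level source of mGFPmut2 for such characterisation.
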