Addgene plasmid #103980: pEB1-mGFPmut2
Purpose: Plasmid encoding mGFPmut2
Depositing lab: Philippe Cluzel. Depositing organization: Harvard University. Publication: Systematic characterization of maturation time of fluorescent proteins in living cells. Balleza E, Kim JM, Cluzel P. Nat Methods. 2018 Jan;15(1):47-51. doi: 10.1038/nmeth.4509. Epub 2017 Nov 20. PubMed 29320486.
Backbone
  Vector backbone: pEB1
  Backbone size w/o insert (bp): 3674
  Total vector size (bp): 4391
  Modifications to backbone: Derived from pUA66. Inserted constitutive promoter proC. Replaced original insert with FP of interest.
  Vector type: Bacterial Expression ; Low copy
Growth in bacteria
  Bacterial resistance: Kanamycin, 50 μg/mL
  Growth temperature: 37°C
  Growth strain: MG1655
  Copy number: Low Copy
Gene/Insert
  Gene/Insert name: mGFPmut2
  Species: Synthetic
  Insert size (bp): 717
  Mutation: Mutations relative to wild-type GFP (S65A, V68L, S72A, A206K)
  Promoter: proC
  Cloning method: Gibson Cloning
  Sequencing primers: 5′ GCGTATCACGAGGCCCTTTC; 3′ AAAGGGAAAACTGTCCATATGCAC
Terms and licenses: Academic/Nonprofit Terms; Industry Terms: Not Available to Industry
Depositor comments: This FP derives from wtGFP. In this plasmid, the FP is coded with the original wtGFP nucleotide coding sequence except where mutations specific to the FP occur (see map). Please see "Notes On Plasmids In This Collection" document for further details and references.
How to cite: pEB1-mGFPmut2 was a gift from Philippe Cluzel (Addgene plasmid # 103980 ; http://n2t.net/addgene:103980 ; RRID:Addgene_103980)
